>Addgene plasmid #111943 | Hsh155 R775A | addgene full sequence | sequence record 213577 | Addgene NGS Result
GTAAAACGACGGCCAGTGAGCGCGCGTAATACGACTCACTATAGGGCGAATTGGGTACCGGGCCCCCCCC
TCGAGCATGTACTTTCCGCCTAACTACCATCACCTGTCTTTATTTATTCCGCTGACAGATATGCACAACC
AATTATCGTCTCTTGAAAGCTTTTTAGACGTGATTGCTGTTATTTGGCACGTTGTTAGTATTTAAGCTTA
TTCGGGTTTGCATTGATATTTGCCCGAGCAGAAATCTCCTTCTCGATGAGTTAGAACTGAAACATCTCTT
CAATTACTTATACATAATAAACATAGAAAGCCAGGACCTGTCATCATGAGTCATCCGATTCAATTTGTAA
ACGCTAATAATAGCGATAAGAGCCACCAATTAGGCGGTCAATATTCTATTCCTCAGGATTTGAGGGAAAA
CCTGCAGAAAGAAGCTGCACGTATTGGTGAGAACGAAAAAGATGTGCTACAGGAAAAAATGGAAACTAGG
ACAGTGCAAAATCGAGAGGATTCATACCACAAAAGAAGGTTTGATATGAAGTTTGAGCCGGATTCCGATA
CACAAACTGTTACGTCTTCAGAAAATACCCAAGACGCTGTCGTGCCAAGGAAAAGAAAATCTCGTTGGGA
TGTAAAAGGGTACGAGCCACCTGATGAATCTTCAACAGCGGTCAAAGAAAACTCTGATAGTGCTTTGGTT
AATGTAGAAGGAATCCATGATTTGATGTTTTTTAAACCTTCTGACCATAAATATTTCGCCGACGTTATAT
CCAAAAAACCCATAGATGAGTTAAATAAGGATGAAAAGAAAGAAAGAACCCTGTCGATGTTACTTCTGAA
AATAAAAAATGGCAATACAGCGAGTAGGAGGACTTCTATGCGGATTTTAACCGATAAAGCTGTTACATTT
GGTCCAGAAATGATATTTAACCGCTTATTGCCCATATTACTAGACAGAAGTTTGGAAGACCAGGAAAGAC
ATCTAATGATCAAGACCATAGATCGCGTCCTTTACCAGCTAGGAGATTTAACAAAACCTTACGTTCACAA
AATACTTGTAGTAGCTGCCCCATTGCTAATAGATGAAGATCCAATGGTTCGTTCAACAGGCCAGGAGATA
ATCACCAATCTGTCTACAGTCGCTGGCCTAAAAACCATTCTAACAGTAATGAGACCTGATATTGAGAATG
AGGATGAGTATGTTAGAAATGTAACTTCAAGAGCGGCGGCTGTGGTGGCAAAAGCCCTTGGTGTTAATCA
ATTGCTTCCTTTCATCAATGCAGCATGCCACTCACGGAAGTCTTGGAAAGCAAGGCATACTGGCATAAAA
ATTGTGCAGCAAATAGGTATACTTTTGGGAATAGGTGTCTTGAATCATCTTACTGGGCTGATGAGTTGTA
TCAAAGACTGCCTAATGGATGATCACGTTCCGGTGCGAATTGTTACAGCACATACTTTATCAACACTAGC
AGAAAATTCTTATCCATATGGTATCGAAGTTTTCAACGTTGTACTGGAGCCATTATGGAAGGGTATAAGA
AGTCATCGTGGTAAAGTGCTATCTTCTTTTTTAAAAGCTGTTGGATCTATGATCCCATTGATGGACCCAG
AGTATGCCGGTTATTATACCACAGAAGCAATGAGAATAATTAGACGTGAATTCGACTCTCCCGATGATGA
AATGAAAAAGACCATTCTTTTAGTATTACAAAAATGTAGCGCTGTAGAATCCATAACGCCAAAATTTCTG
AGAGAAGAAATCGCGCCAGAATTCTTTCAAAAATTTTGGGTCAGACGAGTGGCATTGGATAGACCATTAA
ACAAAGTTGTTACATATACTACTGTTACATTAGCAAAGAAATTAGGTTGTTCTTATACCATTGATAAATT
ATTAACACCATTGAGAGATGAAGCTGAGCCGTTCAGAACAATGGCTGTCCATGCTGTTACTAGAACAGTA
AACTTATTAGGGACAGCAGATTTAGATGAGAGATTAGAAACGAGGCTTATTGATGCGCTCTTGATAGCAT
TTCAAGAACAAACAAATAGTGATTCTATAATCTTTAAAGGGTTTGGGGCAGTGACGGTGTCACTTGACAT
CCGTATGAAACCGTTTTTAGCACCCATTGTGAGTACGATTTTAAATCATTTAAAGCATAAAACTCCCTTG
GTTCGTCAACATGCAGCAGATCTATGTGCCATACTAATACCAGTCATCAAGAACTGTCACGAATTCGAAA
TGTTGAATAAATTGAACATTATATTGTATGAATCCTTAGGCGAAGTATATCCAGAGGTATTAGGTTCTAT
AATCAACGCTATGTACTGTATTACTAGCGTAATGGATTTGGATAAACTACAACCTCCTATTAATCAAATT
TTACCAACCTTAACTCCAATTTTAAGAAACAAGCATAGAAAAGTCGAAGTAAACACTATCAAATTTGTTG
GACTTATTGGTAAATTAGCACCTACCTATGCACCTCCTAAAGAATGGATGAGAATATGTTTTGAACTATT
AGAACTTTTGAAAAGTACAAATAAAGAAATAAGAAGATCAGCAAATGCCACGTTTGGATTCATTGCTGAA
GCAATTGGACCTCACGATGTTCTTGTTGCGTTATTGAACAATTTAAAGGTTCAAGAAGCTCAGTTACGTG
TATGCACGGCTGTTGCTATCGGTATCGTTGCTAAAGTGTGTGGTCCTTACAACGTGCTGCCAGTAATCAT
GAATGAATACACAACACCAGAGACTAATGTTCAAAACGGTGTTCTCAAGGCCATGTCATTCATGTTTGAG
TACATTGGTAACATGTCTAAGGATTACATATACTTCATAACACCATTATTAGAAGATGCACTCACCGATA
GGGATTTAGTTCATCGTCAGACAGCGTCGAACGTAATAACCCACTTAGCTTTAAACTGTTCAGGTACAGG
TCACGAAGATGCCTTCATTCATTTAATGAATCTTCTAATACCCAATATTTTTGAAACTTCACCACATGCT
ATTATGCGTATTTTAGAAGGTTTGGAGGCACTGAGTCAAGCTCTTGGCCCTGGACTATTCATGAACTACA
TATGGGCAGGATTGTTCCATCCAGCGAAGAATGTAAGGAAAGCATTTTGGAGGGTGTATAATAACATGTA
CGTAATGTACCAGGACGCCATGGTACCTTTTTACCCCGTTACACCAGACAACAATGAAGAATATATAGAA
GAACTGGATTTAGTTCTGTGAATATATATAGAGCATATAAATAACCACAACTTGTAAGAATATTTTACTT
GACACACCTATATCATCACGTCACGATGCCTTCATAGATTATGATGAAATATAAACAGAACCTGCTATTG
GAAAAAAAAGGGCAGGAAAAAATTTTGTGAAAGTGAGTAAAAGAAAGATGAAGAGCGAGACATGGATAAT
AAGAAATAGATGTCACTAATGGACAATTGGAAGACTGATATGGAAAGTTACGATGAAGGAGGAGCTCCAG
CTTTTGTTCCCTTTAGTGAGGGTTAATTGCGCGCTTGGCGTAATCATGGTCATAGCTGTTTCCTGTGTGA
AATTGTTATCCGCTCACAATTCCACACAACATACGAGCCGGAAGCATAAAGTGTAAAGCCTGGGGTGCCT
AATGAGTGAGCTAACTCACATTAATTGCGTTGCGCTCACTGCCCGCTTTCCAGTCGGGAAACCTGTCGTG
CCAGCTGCATTAATGAATCGGCCAACGCGCGGGGAGAGGCGGTTTGCGTATTGGGCGCTCTTCCGCTTCC
TCGCTCACTGACTCGCTGCGCTCGGTCGTTCGGCTGCGGCGAGCGGTATCAGCTCACTCAAAGGCGGTAA
TACGGTTATCCACAGAATCAGGGGATAACGCAGGAAAGAACATGTGAGCAAAAGGCCAGCAAAAGGCCAG
GAACCGTAAAAAGGCCGCGTTGCTGGCGTTTTTCCATAGGCTCCGCCCCCCTGACGAGCATCACAAAAAT
CGACGCTCAAGTCAGAGGTGGCGAAACCCGACAGGACTATAAAGATACCAGGCGTTTCCCCCTGGAAGCT
CCCTCGTGCGCTCTCCTGTTCCGACCCTGCCGCTTACCGGATACCTGTCCGCCTTTCTCCCTTCGGGAAG
CGTGGCGCTTTCTCATAGCTCACGCTGTAGGTATCTCAGTTCGGTGTAGGTCGTTCGCTCCAAGCTGGGC
TGTGTGCACGAACCCCCCGTTCAGCCCGACCGCTGCGCCTTATCCGGTAACTATCGTCTTGAGTCCAACC
CGGTAAGACACGACTTATCGCCACTGGCAGCAGCCACTGGTAACAGGATTAGCAGAGCGAGGTATGTAGG
CGGTGCTACAGAGTTCTTGAAGTGGTGGCCTAACTACGGCTACACTAGAAGAACAGTATTTGGTATCTGC
GCTCTGCTGAAGCCAGTTACCTTCGGAAAAAGAGTTGGTAGCTCTTGATCCGGCAAACAAACCACCGCTG
GTAGCGGTGGTTTTTTTGTTTGCAAGCAGCAGATTACGCGCAGAAAAAAAGGATCTCAAGAAGATCCTTT
GATCTTTTCTACGGGGTCTGACGCTCAGTGGAACGAAAACTCACGTTAAGGGATTTTGGTCATGAGATTA
TCAAAAAGGATCTTCACCTAGATCCTTTTAAATTAAAAATGAAGTTTTAAATCAATCTAAAGTATATATG
AGTAAACTTGGTCTGACAGTTACCAATGCTTAATCAGTGAGGCACCTATCTCAGCGATCTGTCTATTTCG
TTCATCCATAGTTGCCTGACTCCCCGTCGTGTAGATAACTACGATACGGGAGGGCTTACCATCTGGCCCC
AGTGCTGCAATGATACCGCGAGACCCACGCTCACCGGCTCCAGATTTATCAGCAATAAACCAGCCAGCCG
GAAGGGCCGAGCGCAGAAGTGGTCCTGCAACTTTATCCGCCTCCATCCAGTCTATTAATTGTTGCCGGGA
AGCTAGAGTAAGTAGTTCGCCAGTTAATAGTTTGCGCAACGTTGTTGCCATTGCTACAGGCATCGTGGTG
TCACGCTCGTCGTTTGGTATGGCTTCATTCAGCTCCGGTTCCCAACGATCAAGGCGAGTTACATGATCCC
CCATGTTGTGCAAAAAAGCGGTTAGCTCCTTCGGTCCTCCGATCGTTGTCAGAAGTAAGTTGGCCGCAGT
GTTATCACTCATGGTTATGGCAGCACTGCATAATTCTCTTACTGTCATGCCATCCGTAAGATGCTTTTCT
GTGACTGGTGAGTACTCAACCAAGTCATTCTGAGAATAGTGTATGCGGCGACCGAGTTGCTCTTGCCCGG
CGTCAATACGGGATAATACCGCGCCACATAGCAGAACTTTAAAAGTGCTCATCATTGGAAAACGTTCTTC
GGGGCGAAAACTCTCAAGGATCTTACCGCTGTTGAGATCCAGTTCGATGTAACCCACTCGTGCACCCAAC
TGATCTTCAGCATCTTTTACTTTCACCAGCGTTTCTGGGTGAGCAAAAACAGGAAGGCAAAATGCCGCAA
AAAAGGGAATAAGGGCGACACGGAAATGTTGAATACTCATACTCTTCCTTTTTCAATATTATTGAAGCAT
TTATCAGGGTTATTGTCTCATGAGCGGATACATATTTGAATGTATTTAGAAAAATAAACAAATAGGGGTT
CCGCGCACATTTCCCCGAAAAGTGCCACCTGGGTCCTTTTCATCACGTGCTATAAAAATAATTATAATTT
AAATTTTTTAATATAAATATATAAATTAAAAATAGAAAGTAAAAAAAGAAATTAAAGAAAAAATAGTTTT
TGTTTTCCGAAGATGTAAAAGACTCTAGGGGGATCGCCAACAAATACTACCTTTTATCTTGCTCTTCCTG
CTCTCAGGTATTAATGCCGAATTGTTTCATCTTGTCTGTGTAGAAGACCACACACGAAAATCCTGTGATT
TTACATTTTACTTATCGTTAATCGAATGTATATCTATTTAATCTGCTTTTCTTGTCTAATAAATATATAT
GTAAAGTACGCTTTTTGTTGAAATTTTTTAAACCTTTGTTTATTTTTTTTTCTTCATTCCGTAACTCTTC
TACCTTCTTTATTTACTTTCTAAAATCCAAATACAAAACATAAAAATAAATAAACACAGAGTAAATTCCC
AAATTATTCCATCATTAAAAGATACGAGGCGCGTGTAAGTTACAGGCAAGCGATCCGTCTAAGAAACCAT
TATTATCATGACATTAACCTATAAAAATAGGCGTATCACGAGGCCCTTTCGTCTCGCGCGTTTCGGTGAT
GACGGTGAAAACCTCTGACACATGCAGCTCCCGGAGACGGTCACAGCTTGTCTGTAAGCGGATGCCGGGA
GCAGACAAGCCCGTCAGGGCGCGTCAGCGGGTGTTGGCGGGTGTCGGGGCTGGCTTAACTATGCGGCATC
AGAGCAGATTGTACTGAGAGTGCACCATAGATCACGACATTACTATATATATAATATAGGAAGCATTTAA
TAGAACAGCATCGTAATATATGTGTACTTTGCAGTTATGACGCCAGATGGCAGTAGTGGAAGATATTCTT
TATTGAAAAATAGCTTGTCACCTTACGTACAATCTTGATCCGGAGCTTTTCTTTTTTTGCCGATTAAGAA
TTAATTCGGTCGAAAAAAGAAAAGGAGAGGGCCAAGAGGGAGGGCATTGGTGACTATTGAGCACGTGAGT
ATACGTGATTAAGCACACAAAGGCAGCTTGGAGTATGTCTGTTATTAATTTCACAGGTAGTTCTGGTCCA
TTGGTGAAAGTTTGCGGCTTGCAGAGCACAGAGGCCGCAGAATGTGCTCTAGATTCCGATGCTGACTTGC
TGGGTATTATATGTGTGCCCAATAGAAAGAGAACAATTGACCCGGTTATTGCAAGGAAAATTTCAAGTCT
TGTAAAAGCATATAAAAATAGTTCAGGCACTCCGAAATACTTGGTTGGCGTGTTTCGTAATCAACCTAAG
GAGGATGTTTTGGCTCTGGTCAATGATTACGGCATTGATATCGTCCAACTGCATGGAGATGAGTCGTGGC
AAGAATACCAAGAGTTCCTCGGTTTGCCAGTTATTAAAAGACTCGTATTTCCAAAAGACTGCAACATACT
ACTCAGTGCAGCTTCACAGAAACCTCATTCGTTTATTCCCTTGTTTGATTCAGAAGCAGGTGGGACAGGT
GAACTTTTGGATTGGAACTCGATTTCTGACTGGGTTGGAAGGCAAGAGAGCCCCGAAAGCTTACATTTTA
TGTTAGCTGGTGGACTGACGCCAGAAAATGTTGGTGATGCGCTTAGATTAAATGGCGTTATTGGTGTTGA
TGTAAGCGGAGGTGTGGAGACAAATGGTGTAAAAGACTCTAACAAAATAGCAAATTTCGTCAAAAATGCT
AAGAAATAGGTTATTACTGAGTAGTATTTATTTAAGTATTGTTTGTGCACTTGCCGATCTATGCGGTGTG
AAATACCGCACAGATGCGTAAGGAGAAAATACCGCATCAGGAAATTGTAAGCGTTAATATTTTGTTAAAA
TTCGCGTTAAATTTTTGTTAAATCAGCTCATTTTTTAACCAATAGGCCGAAATCGGCAAAATCCCTTATA
AATCAAAAGAATAGACCGAGATAGGGT
[37 nt withheld, positions 7658-7694]
AAAGAACGTGGACTCCAACGTCAAAGG
[49 nt withheld, positions 7722-7770]
T
[91 nt withheld, positions 7772-7862]
G
[124 nt withheld, positions 7864-7987]
CCATTCGCCATTCAGGCTGCGCAACTGTTGGGAAGGGCGATCGGTGCGGGCCTCTTCGCTATTACGCCAG
CTGGCGAAAGGGGGATGTGCTGCAAGGCGATTAAGTTGGGTAACGCCAGGGTTTTCCCAGTCACGACGTT
Features (pLannotate 1.2.2; 19 found; start..end, strand, type, name):
     27..45      +  promoter       T7 promoter: promoter for bacteriophage T7 RNA polymerase
    326..3238    +  CDS            HSH155: SF3B1_YEAST - Experimental evidence at protein level: Swiss-Prot protein existence level 1. Contacts pre-mRNA on both sides of the branch site early in spliceosome assembly. From Saccharomyces cerevisiae (strain ATCC 204508 / S288c) (Baker's yeast).
   3440..3493    +  CDS            ABZ2 (fragment): PABC_YEAST - Experimental evidence at protein level: Swiss-Prot protein existence level 1. Converts 4-amino-4-deoxychorismate into 4-aminobenzoate (PABA) and pyruvate. From Saccharomyces cerevisiae (strain ATCC 204508 / S288c) (Baker's yeast).
   3510..3528    -  promoter       T3 promoter: promoter for bacteriophage T3 RNA polymerase
   3573..3589    -  protein_bind   lac operator: The lac repressor binds to the lac operator to inhibit transcription in E. coli. This inhibition can be relieved by adding lactose or isopropyl-β-D-thiogalactopyranoside (IPTG). lac repressor encoded by lacI
   3597..3627    -  promoter       lac promoter: promoter for the E. coli lac operon
   3642..3663    -  protein_bind   CAP binding site: CAP binding activates transcription in the presence of cAMP. E. coli catabolite activator protein
   3676..3768    -  CDS            lacI (fragment): lac repressor; lacI; The lac repressor binds to the lac operator to inhibit transcription in E. coli. This inhibition can be relieved by adding lactose or isopropyl-β-D-thiogalactopyranoside (IPTG).
   3951..4539    -  rep_origin     ori: high-copy-number ColE1/pMB1/pBR322/pUC origin of replication
   4710..5570    -  CDS            AmpR: β-lactamase; bla; confers resistance to ampicillin, carbenicillin, and related antibiotics
   5571..5675    -  promoter       AmpR promoter: bla
   5712..6215    +  misc_feature   CEN/ARS: S. cerevisiae CEN6 centromere fused to an autonomously replicating sequence
   6283..6318    +  CDS            rop (fragment): Rop protein, which maintains plasmids at low copy number; rop
   6420..6469    +  misc_feature   bom (fragment): basis of mobility region from pBR322
   6607..6754    +  promoter       TRP1 promoter: S. cerevisiae TRP1
   6755..7429    +  CDS            TRP1: phosphoribosylanthranilate isomerase, required for tryptophan biosynthesis; S. cerevisiae TRP1; yeast auxotrophic marker
   7480..7531    +  misc_feature   bom (fragment): basis of mobility region from pBR322
   7559..7987    -  rep_origin     f1 ori (sequence partly withheld): f1 bacteriophage origin of replication; arrow indicates direction of (+) strand synthesis
   7991..19      -  CDS            lacZα (fragment) (across the origin): LacZα fragment of β-galactosidase; lacZ fragment
