[The description below was written by a language model from this plasmid's Addgene catalogue record and pLannotate feature annotations shown in this document.]
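Description:
Hsh155 R775A is a yeast–E. coli shuttle plasmid built on the pRS414 backbone, a low-copy centromeric vector. In Saccharomyces cerevisiae it is maintained through a CEN6/ARS element, which gives stable, near single-copy segregation, and is selected by the TRP1 auxotrophic marker expressed from its own promoter. In E. coli it replicates from a high-copy ColE1/pUC-type origin and is selected with ampicillin via the β-lactamase gene. The backbone also carries an f1 origin for single-stranded DNA production, plus the usual remnants of the cloning region: a disrupted lacZα fragment, the lac promoter/operator, and flanking T7 and T3 phage promoters on either side of the insert.

The payload is a roughly 3.3 kb genomic fragment from budding yeast containing the full HSH155 open reading frame together with surrounding chromosomal sequence. The annotation shows about 300 bp upstream of the coding region and downstream sequence that runs into a short fragment of the neighbouring ABZ2 gene. No heterologous yeast promoter is annotated, so expression presumably relies on the native flanking regulatory regions. HSH155 encodes the yeast orthologue of SF3b1, a spliceosomal protein that contacts pre-mRNA on both sides of the branch site early in spliceosome assembly. This version carries the R775A substitution.

The plasmid is intended for plasmid shuffling into an HSH155 deletion strain, so that the mutant allele becomes the only source of the protein. Its effects on viability and splicing can then be assessed, in the context of studying Hsh155/SF3b1 interactions with the U2 snRNA/branch site duplex.
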