Addgene plasmid #111943: Hsh155 R775A
Purpose: This is a shuffle plasmid containing the HSH155 gene and the surrounding genomic regions. It bears a TRP marker for shuffle into a HSH155 deletion strain. It has the R775A mutation
Depositing lab: Aaron Hoskins. Depositing organization: University of Wisconsin, Madison. Publication: Functional Analysis of Hsh155/SF3b1 Interactions with the U2 snRNA/Branch Site Duplex. Carrocci TJ, Paulson JC, Hoskins AA. RNA. 2018 May 11. pii: rna.065664.118. doi: 10.1261/rna.065664.118. PubMed 29752352.
Backbone
  Vector backbone: pRS414
  Backbone manufacturer: ATCC
  Backbone size w/o insert (bp): 4788
  Total vector size (bp): 8124
  Vector type: Bacterial Expression, Yeast Expression
  Selectable markers: TRP1
Growth in bacteria
  Bacterial resistance: Ampicillin, 100 μg/mL
  Growth temperature: 37°C
  Growth strain: DH5alpha
  Copy number: Unknown
Gene/Insert
  Gene/Insert name: Hsh155 R775A
  Species: S. cerevisiae (budding yeast)
  Insert size (bp): 3339
  Mutation: R775A
Terms and licenses: Academic/Nonprofit Terms; Industry Terms: Not Available to Industry
How to cite: Hsh155 R775A was a gift from Aaron Hoskins (Addgene plasmid # 111943 ; http://n2t.net/addgene:111943 ; RRID:Addgene_111943)
